Addgene plasmid #123831: MTK4a_018
Purpose: Encodes a nuclear localized mTurquoise2 coexpression cassette as a Type 4a part to be used in the MTK system
Depositing lab: Hana El-Samad. Depositing organization: University of California, San Francisco (UCSF). Publication: A Toolkit for Rapid Modular Construction of Biological Circuits in Mammalian Cells. Fonseca JP, Bonny AR, Kumar GR, Ng AH, Town J, Wu QC, Aslankoohi E, Chen SY, Dods G, Harrigan P, Osimiri LC, Kistler AL, El-Samad H. ACS Synth Biol. 2019 Nov 15;8(11):2593-2606. doi: 10.1021/acssynbio.9b00322. Epub 2019 Nov 5. PubMed 31686495.
Backbone
  Vector backbone: MTK0_027
  Vector type: Mammalian Expression
Growth in bacteria
  Bacterial resistance: Chloramphenicol, 25 μg/mL
  Growth temperature: 37°C
  Growth strain: DH5alpha
  Copy number: Unknown
Gene/Insert
  Gene/Insert name: P2a-NLS::mTurquoise
  Species: Synthetic
  Cloning method: Restriction Enzyme; 5′ cloning site BsmBI (destroyed during cloning); 3′ cloning site BsmBI (destroyed during cloning)
Terms and licenses: Academic/Nonprofit Terms; Industry Terms: Not Available to Industry
Depositor comments: Type 4a parts are used for C-terminal coding sequences in the MTK system Please visit https://www.biorxiv.org/content/10.1101/506188v2 for BioRxiv preprint
How to cite: MTK4a_018 was a gift from Hana El-Samad (Addgene plasmid # 123831 ; http://n2t.net/addgene:123831 ; RRID:Addgene_123831)
