[The description below was written by a language model from this plasmid's Addgene catalogue record and pLannotate feature annotations shown in this document.]
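Description:
MTK4a_018 is a small (about 2.5 kb) part plasmid from the Mammalian Toolkit (MTK), a modular hierarchical cloning system for building genetic circuits in mammalian cells. It is built on the MTK0_027 part-entry backbone and is catalogued as a mammalian expression vector, but it is a storage plasmid for a single coding part rather than a complete expression unit. The annotated features include no mammalian promoter or polyadenylation signal, so those elements would be supplied by other toolkit parts at assembly. The plasmid is propagated in E. coli through a high-copy ColE1/pUC-type origin. Selection is with chloramphenicol, using a cat gene driven by its native promoter and followed by a minimal lambda t0 terminator.

The insert is a synthetic P2A-NLS::mTurquoise cassette that was cloned into the backbone through BsmBI sites, which were destroyed in the process. The feature table annotates only the mTurquoise2 open reading frame, a bright, rapidly maturing monomeric cyan fluorescent protein derived from Aequorea victoria. The P2A and nuclear localization signal named in the catalogue entry are not separately annotated and presumably lie in the short stretch just upstream of the fluorescent protein.

As a Type 4a part, the cassette occupies the C-terminal coding-sequence position of an MTK transcriptional unit. When it is placed in frame after an upstream gene of interest, the P2A peptide causes ribosomal skipping, so the upstream protein and the reporter are made as separate polypeptides from one transcript. The NLS concentrates the cyan signal in the nucleus. This gives a coexpression marker that reports expression of the linked gene without leaving it fused to the fluorescent protein.
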