Features (pLannotate 1.2.2; 5 found; start..end, strand, type, name):
     56..644     +  rep_origin     ori: high-copy-number ColE1/pMB1/pBR322/pUC origin of replication
    861..1574    +  CDS            mTurquoise2: mTurquoise2 is a basic (constitutively fluorescent) cyan fluorescent protein published in 2012, derived from Aequorea victoria. It is reported to be a rapidly-maturing monomer with very low acid sensitivity.
   1601..1635    -  terminator     lambda t0 terminator: minimal transcription terminator from phage lambda (Scholtissek and Grosse, 1987)
   1709..2365    -  CDS            cat: CAT_ECOLX - Experimental evidence at protein level: Swiss-Prot protein existence level 1. This enzyme is an effector of chloramphenicol resistance in bacteria. From Escherichia coli. This protein is used as a marker in many commonly used cloning vectors, such as pACYC184.
   2366..2463    -  promoter       cat promoter: promoter of the E. coli cat gene encoding chloramphenicol acetyltransferase
>Addgene plasmid #123831 | MTK4a_018 | addgene full sequence | sequence record 249778 | Addgene NGS Result
GTGAGTTTTCGTTCCACTGAGCGTCAGACCCCGTAGAAAAGATCAAAGGATCTTCTTGAGATCCTTTTTT
TCTGCGCGTAATCTGCTGCTTGCAAACAAAAAAACCACCGCTACCAGCGGTGGTTTGTTTGCCGGATCAA
GAGCTACCAACTCTTTTTCCGAAGGTAACTGGCTTCAGCAGAGCGCAGATACCAAATACTGTTCTTCTAG
TGTAGCCGTAGTTAGGCCACCACTTCAAGAACTCTGTAGCACCGCCTACATACCTCGCTCTGCTAATCCT
GTTACCAGTGGCTGCTGCCAGTGGCGATAAGTCGTGTCTTACCGGGTTGGACTCAAGACGATAGTTACCG
GATAAGGCGCAGCGGTCGGGCTGAACGGGGGGTTCGTGCACACAGCCCAGCTTGGAGCGAACGACCTACA
CCGAACTGAGATACCTACAGCGTGAGCTATGAGAAAGCGCCACGCTTCCCGAAGGGAGAAAGGCGGACAG
GTATCCGGTAAGCGGCAGGGTCGGAACAGGAGAGCGCACGAGGGAGCTTCCAGGGGGAAACGCCTGGTAT
CTTTATAGTCCTGTCGGGTTTCGCCACCTCTGACTTGAGCGTCGATTTTTGTGATGCTCGTCAGGGGGGC
GGAGCCTATGGAAAAACGCCAGCAACGCGGCCTTTTTACGGTTCCTGGCCTTTTGCTGGCCTTTTGCTCA
CATGTTCTTTCCTGCGTTATCCCCTGATTCTGTGGATAACCGTAGTCGGTCTCAATCCGGAAGCGGAGCT
ACTAACTTCAGCCTGCTGAAGCAGGCTGGTGACGTGGAGGAGAACCCTGGACCTCCCAAGAAGAAGAGGA
AGGTGGAGGACGCCGGATCCGTTTCTAAAGGTGAAGAATTATTCACTGGTGTTGTCCCAATTTTGGTTGA
ATTAGATGGTGATGTTAATGGTCACAAATTTTCTGTCTCCGGTGAAGGTGAAGGTGATGCTACTTACGGT
AAATTGACCTTAAAATTTATTTGTACTACTGGTAAATTGCCAGTTCCATGGCCAACCTTAGTCACTACTT
TATCTTGGGGTGTTCAATGTTTTGCAAGATACCCAGATCATATGAAACAACATGACTTTTTCAAGTCTGC
CATGCCAGAAGGTTATGTTCAAGAAAGAACTATTTTTTTCAAAGATGACGGTAACTACAAGACCAGAGCT
GAAGTCAAGTTTGAAGGTGATACCTTAGTTAATAGAATCGAATTAAAAGGTATTGATTTTAAAGAAGATG
GTAACATTTTAGGTCACAAATTGGAATACAATTATTTCTCTGACAATGTTTACATCACTGCTGACAAACA
AAAGAATGGTATCAAAGCTAACTTCAAAATTAGACACAACATTGAAGATGGTGGTGTTCAATTAGCTGAC
CATTATCAACAAAATACTCCAATTGGTGATGGTCCAGTCTTGTTACCAGACAACCATTACTTATCCACTC
AATCTAAGTTATCCAAAGATCCAAACGAAAAGAGGGACCACATGGTCTTGTTAGAATTTGTTACTGCTGC
TGGTATTACCTTGGGTATGGATGAATTGTACAAATAACTCGAGTGGCTGAGACCAGACCAATAAAAAACG
CCCGGCGGCAACCGAGCGTTCTGAACAAATCCAGATGGAGTTCTGAGGTCATTACTGGATCTATCAACAG
GAGTCCAAGCGAGCTCGATATCAAATTACGCCCCGCCCTGCCACTCATCGCAGTACTGTTGTAATTCATT
AAGCATTCTGCCGACATGGAAGCCATCACAAACGGCATGATGAACCTGAATCGCCAGCGGCATCAGCACC
TTGTCGCCTTGCGTATAATATTTGCCCATGGTGAAAACGGGGGCGAAGAAGTTGTCCATATTGGCCACGT
TTAAATCAAAACTGGTGAAACTCACCCAGGGATTGGCTGAAACGAAAAACATATTCTCAATAAACCCTTT
AGGGAAATAGGCCAGGTTTTCACCGTAACACGCCACATCTTGCGAATATATGTGTAGAAACTGCCGGAAA
TCGTCGTGGTATTCACTCCAGAGCGATGAAAACGTTTCAGTTTGCTCATGGAAAACGGTGTAACAAGGGT
GAACACTATCCCATATCACCAGCTCACCGTCTTTCATTGCCATACGAAATTCCGGATGAGCATTCATCAG
GCGGGCAAGAATGTGAATAAAGGCCGGATAAAACTTGTGCTTATTTTTCTTTACGGTCTTTAAAAAGGCC
GTAATATCCAGCTGAACGGTCTGGTTATAGGTACATTGAGCAACTGACTGAAATGCCTCAAAATGTTCTT
TACGATGCCATTGGGATATATCAACGGTGGTATATCCAGTGATTTTTTTCTCCATTTTAGCTTCCTTAGC
TCCTGAAAATCTCGATAACTCAAAAAATACGCCCGGTAGTGATCTTATTTCATTATGGTGAAAGTTGGAA
CCTCTTACGTGCCCGATCAATCATGACCAAAATCCCTTAAC
